>Addgene plasmid #35168 | pLKO-tet-puro-sh-ex16b | addgene partial sequence | sequence record 45014 | H1 5'-tcgctatgtgttctgggaaa-3'
AGTGATAGAGACACCGGGACGAGCTTGGCGCACATAACCTCGAGGTTATGTGCGCCAAGCCTCCTTTTTT
TGAATTCNCGNCCTCGAGACAAATGGNAGTATTCATCCACAATTTTAAAAGAAAAGGGGGNATTGGGGGG
TACAGNGCAGGGGAAAGAATAGTAGACATAATAGCANCNGACNTACAANCTAAAGAATTACAAAAACAAA
TTACAAAANTTCAAAATTTTCGGGTTTATTACNGGGACAGCAGAGATCCA
