[The description below was written by a language model from this plasmid's Addgene catalogue record.]
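Description:
pLKO-tet-puro-sh-ex16b is a lentiviral RNAi plasmid built on the pLKO.1 backbone (about 7 kb without insert) for shRNA-mediated knockdown in mammalian cells. It is propagated in bacteria as a high-copy plasmid under ampicillin selection. The recombination-deficient Stbl3 strain is the recorded host, a common choice for lentiviral vectors because it helps keep the repeated long terminal repeat sequences stable. Transduced mammalian cells are selected with puromycin.

The payload is a short hairpin RNA directed against mouse Foxp1, cloned by restriction digestion between the AgeI and EcoRI sites; the record does not say whether these sites survive cloning. The "sh-ex16b" part of the name suggests that the hairpin targets exon 16b of Foxp1, which would make it specific to an alternatively spliced isoform rather than to all Foxp1 transcripts, though the catalogue fields do not state this explicitly. The promoter driving the hairpin is also not stated. The "tet" in the name and the use of an H1 sequencing primer are consistent with a tetracycline/doxycycline-regulated H1-type Pol III promoter of the kind found in Tet-pLKO-puro derivatives, but this is an inference and no feature table is available to confirm it or the other vector elements.

The associated publication concerns an alternative splicing switch that regulates embryonic stem cell pluripotency and reprogramming. The plasmid is therefore most plausibly used to make lentivirus for stable, probably inducible, depletion of a Foxp1 splice variant in mouse cells, to test that variant's contribution to pluripotency.
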