Addgene plasmid #35168: pLKO-tet-puro-sh-ex16b
Depositing lab: Benjamin Blencowe. Depositing organization: University of Toronto. Publication: An alternative splicing switch regulates embryonic stem cell pluripotency and reprogramming. Gabut M, Samavarchi-Tehrani P, Wang X, Slobodeniuc V, O'Hanlon D, Sung HK, Alvarez M, Talukder S, Pan Q, Mazzoni EO, Nedelec S, Wichterle H, Woltjen K, Hughes TR, Zandstra PW, Nagy A, Wrana JL, Blencowe BJ. Cell. 2011 Sep 30;147(1):132-46. Epub 2011 Sep 15. 10.1016/j.cell.2011.08.023 PubMed 21924763.
Backbone
  Vector backbone: pLKO.1
  Backbone size w/o insert (bp): 7000
  Vector type: Mammalian Expression, Lentiviral, RNAi
  Selectable markers: Puromycin
Growth in bacteria
  Bacterial resistance: Ampicillin, 100 μg/mL
  Growth temperature: 37°C
  Growth strain: Stbl3
  Copy number: High Copy
Gene/Insert
  Gene/Insert name: Foxp1
  gRNA/shRNA sequence: GACGAGCTTGGCGCACATAAC
  Species: M. musculus (mouse)
  Entrez Gene: Foxp1 (a.k.a. 3110052D19Rik, 4932443N09Rik)
  Cloning method: Restriction Enzyme; 5′ cloning site AgeI (unknown if destroyed); 3′ cloning site EcoRI (unknown if destroyed)
  Sequencing primers: 5′ H1
Terms and licenses: Academic/Nonprofit Terms; Industry Terms: Not Available to Industry
How to cite: pLKO-tet-puro-sh-ex16b was a gift from Benjamin Blencowe (Addgene plasmid # 35168 ; http://n2t.net/addgene:35168 ; RRID:Addgene_35168)
